>Addgene plasmid #225343 | Luciferase shRNA | addgene full sequence | sequence record 444906 | Addgene NGS Result
AAAATGAAGTTTTAAATCAATCTAAAGTATATATGAGTAAACTTGGTCTGACAGTTACCAATGCTTAATC
AGTGAGGCACCTATCTCAGCGATCTGTCTATTTCGTTCATCCATAGTTGCCTGACTCCCCGTCGTGTAGA
TAACTACGATACGGGAGGGCTTACCATCTGGCCCCAGTGCTGCAATGATACCGCGAGACCCACGCTCACC
GGCTCCAGATTTATCAGCAATAAACCAGCCAGCCGGAAGGGCCGAGCGCAGAAGTGGTCCTGCAACTTTA
TCCGCCTCCATCCAGTCTATTAATTGTTGCCGGGAAGCTAGAGTAAGTAGTTCGCCAGTTAATAGTTTGC
GCAACGTTGTTGCCATTGCTACAGGCATCGTGGTGTCACGCTCGTCGTTTGGTATGGCTTCATTCAGCTC
CGGTTCCCAACGATCAAGGCGAGTTACATGATCCCCCATGTTGTGCAAAAAAGCGGTTAGCTCCTTCGGT
CCTCCGATCGTTGTCAGAAGTAAGTTGGCCGCAGTGTTATCACTCATGGTTATGGCAGCACTGCATAATT
CTCTTACTGTCATGCCATCCGTAAGATGCTTTTCTGTGACTGGTGAGTACTCAACCAAGTCATTCTGAGA
ATAGTGTATGCGGCGACCGAGTTGCTCTTGCCCGGCGTCAATACGGGATAATACCGCGCCACATAGCAGA
ACTTTAAAAGTGCTCATCATTGGAAAACGTTCTTCGGGGCGAAAACTCTCAAGGATCTTACCGCTGTTGA
GATCCAGTTCGATGTAACCCACTCGTGCACCCAACTGATCTTCAGCATCTTTTACTTTCACCAGCGTTTC
TGGGTGAGCAAAAACAGGAAGGCAAAATGCCGCAAAAAAGGGAATAAGGGCGACACGGAAATGTTGAATA
CTCATACTCTTCCTTTTTCAATATTATTGAAGCATTTATCAGGGTTATTGTCTCATGAGCGGATACATAT
TTGAATGTATTTAGAAAAATAAACAAATAGGGGTTCCGCGCACATTTCCCCGAAAAGTGCCACCTGACGT
CTAAGAAACCATTATTATCATGACATTAACCTATAAAAATAGGCGTATCACGAGGCCCTTTCGTCTCGCG
CGTTTCGGTGATGACGGTGAAAACCTCTGACACATGCAGCTCCCGGAGACGGTCACAGCTTGTCTGTAAG
CGGATGCCGGGAGCAGACAAGCCCGTCAGGGCGCGTCAGCGGGTGTTGGCGGGTGTCGGGGCTGGCTTAA
CTATGCGGCATCAGAGCAGATTGTACTGAGAGTGCACCATTCGACGCTCTCCCTTATGCGACTCCTGCAT
TAGGAAGCAGCCCAGTAGTAGGTTGAGGCCGTTGAGCACCGCCGCCGCAAGGAATGGTGCATGCAAGGAG
ATGGCGCCCAACAGTCCCCCGGCCACGGGGCCTGCCACCATACCCACGCCGAAACAAGCGCTCATGAGCC
CGAAGTGGCGAGCCCGATCTTCCCCATCGGTGATGTCGGCGATATAGGCGCCAGCAACCGCACCTGTGGC
GCCGGTGATGCCGGCCACGATGCGTCCGGCGTAGAGGATCTGGCTAGCGATGACCCTGCTGATTGGTTCG
CTGACCATTTCCGGGTGCGGGACGGCGTTACCAGAAACTCAGAAGGTTCGTCCAACCAAACCGACTCTGA
CGGCAGTTTACGAGAGAGATGATAGGGTCTGCTTCAGTAAGCCAGATGCTACACAATTAGGCTTGTACAT
ATTGTCGTTAGAACGCGGCTACAATTAATACATAACCTTATGTATCATACACATACGATTTAGGTGACAC
TATAGAATACACGGAATTAATTCTAGCTGCGCGCTCGCTCGCTCACTGAGGCCGCCCGGGCAAAGCCCGG
GCGTCGGGCGACCTTTGGTCGCCCGGCCTCAGTGAGCGAGCGAGCGCGCAGAGAGGGAGTGGCCAACTCC
ATCACTAGGGGTTCCTTGTAGTTAATGATTAACCCGCCATGCTACTTATCTACGTAGCCATGCTCTAGGT
ACCATTGACGTCAATAATGACGTATGTTCCCATAGTAACGCCAATAGGGACTTTCCATTGACGTCAATGG
GTGGAGTATTTACGGTAAACTGCCCACTTGGCAGTACATCAAGTGTATCATATGCCAAGTACGCCCCCTA
TTGACGTCAATGACGGTAAATGGCCCGCCTGGCATTATGCCCAGTACATGACCTTATGGGACTTTCCTAC
TTGGCAGTACATCTACGTATTAGTCATCGCTATTACCATGGTCGAGGTGAGCCCCACGTTCTGCTTCACT
CTCCCCATCTCCCCCCCCTCCCCACCCCCAATTTTGTATTTATTTATTTTTTAATTATTTTGTGCAGCGA
TGGGGGCGGGGGGGGGGGGGGGGCGCGCGCCGGGGGGGGGGGGGSGGGGSGRGGGGSGGGGSGGGGSGRG
GCGGAGAGGTGCGGCGGCAGCCAATCAGAGCGGCGCGCTCCGAAAGTTTCCTTTTATGGCGAGGCGGCGG
CGGCGGCGGCCCTATAAAAAGCGAAGCGCGCGGCGGGCGGGAGTCGCTGCGCGCTGCCTTCGCCCCGTGC
CCCGCTCCGCCGCCGCCTCGCGCCGCCCGCCCCGGCTCTGACTGACCGCGTTACTCCCACAGGTGAGCGG
GCGGGACGGCCCTTCTCCTCCGGGCTGTAATTAGCGCTTGGTTTAATGACGGCTTGTTTCTTTTCTGTGG
CTGCGTGAAAGCCTTGAGGGGCTCCGGGAGGGCCCTTTGTGCGGGGGGAGCGGCTCGGGGCTGTCCGCGG
GGGGACGGCTGCCTTCGGGGGGGACGGGGCAGGGCGGGGTTCGGCTTCTGGCGTGTGACCGGCGGCTCTA
GAGCCTCTGCTAACCATGTTCATGCCTTCTTCTTTTTCCTACAGCTCCTGGGCAACGTGCTGGTTATTGT
GCTGTCTCATCATTTTGGCAAAGAATTGGATCCACCGGTCGCCACCATGGTGAGCAAGGGCGAGGAGCTG
TTCACCGGGGTGGTGCCCATCCTGGTCGAGCTGGACGGCGACGTAAACGGCCACAAGTTCAGCGTGTCCG
GCGAGGGCGAGGGCGATGCCACCTACGGCAAGCTGACCCTGAAGTTCATCTGCACCACCGGCAAGCTGCC
CGTGCCCTGGCCCACCCTCGTGACCACCTTCGGCTACGGCCTGCAGTGCTTCGCCCGCTACCCCGACCAC
ATGAAGCAGCACGACTTCTTCAAGTCCGCCATGCCCGAAGGCTACGTCCAGGAGCGCACCATCTTCTTCA
AGGACGACGGCAACTACAAGACCCGCGCCGAGGTGAAGTTCGAGGGCGACACCCTGGTGAACCGCATCGA
GCTGAAGGGCATCGACTTCAAGGAGGACGGCAACATCCTGGGGCACAAGCTGGAGTACAACTACAACAGC
CACAACGTCTATATCATGGCCGACAAGCAGAAGAACGGCATCAAGGTGAACTTCAAGATCCGCCACAACA
TCGAGGACGGCAGCGTGCAGCTCGCCGACCACTACCAGCAGAACACCCCCATCGGCGACGGCCCCGTGCT
GCTGCCCGACAACCACTACCTGAGCTACCAGTCCGCCCTGAGCAAAGACCCCAACGAGAAGCGCGATCAC
ATGGTCCTGCTGGAGTTCGTGACCGCCGCCGGGATCACTCTCGGCATGGACGAGCTGTACAAGTAAAGCG
GCCGCCTCGACTAGGGATAACAGGGTAATTGTTTGAATGAGGCTTCAGTACTTTACAGAATCGTTGCCTG
CACATCTTGGAAACACTTGCTGGGATTACTTCGACTTCTTAACCCAACAGAAGGCTCGAGAAGGTATATT
GCTGTTGACAGTGAGCGCCCGCCTGAAGTCTCTGATTAATAGTGAAGCCACAGATGTATTAATCAGAGAC
TTCAGGCGGTTGCCTACTGCCTCGGACTTCAAGGGGCTAGAATTCGAGCAATTATCTTGTTTACTAAAAC
TGAATACCTTGCTATCTCTTTGATACATTTTTACAAAGCTGAATTAAAATGGTATAAATTAAATCACTTT
TTTCAATTGACGCGTAAGCTTATCGATAATCAACCTCTGGATTACAAAATTTGTGAAAGATTGACTGGTA
TTCTTAACTATGTTGCTCCTTTTACGCTATGTGGATACGCTGCTTTAATGCCTTTGTATCATGCTATTGC
TTCCCGTATGGCTTTCATTTTCTCCTCCTTGTATAAATCCTGGTTGCTGTCTCTTTATGAGGAGTTGTGG
CCCGTTGTCAGGCAACGTGGCGTGGTGTGCACTGTGTTTGCTGACGCAACCCCCACTGGTTGGGGCATTG
CCACCACCTGTCAGCTCCTTTCCGGGACTTTCGCTTTCCCCCTCCCTATTGCCACGGCGGAACTCATCGC
CGCCTGCCTTGCCCGCTGCTGGACAGGGGCTCGGCTGTTGGGCACTGACAATTCCGTGGTGTTGTCGGGG
AAATCATCGTCCTTTCCTTGGCTGCTCGCCTGTGTTGCCACCTGGATTCTGCGCGGGACGTCCTTCTGCT
ACGTCCCTTCGGCCCTCAATCCAGCGGACCTTCCTTCCCGCGGCCTGCTGCCGGCTCTGCGGCCTCTTCC
GCGTCTTCGCCTTCGCCCTCAGACGAGTCGGATCTCCCTTTGGGCCGCCTCCCCGCATCGATACCGTCGA
CTCGCTGATCAGCCTCGACTGTGCCTTCTAGTTGCCAGCCATCTGTTGTTTGCCCCTCCCCCGTGCCTTC
CTTGACCCTGGAAGGTGCCACTCCCACTGTCCTTTCCTAATAAAATGAGGAAATTGCATCGCATTGTCTG
AGTAGGTGTCATTCTATTCTGGGGGGTGGGGTGGGGCAGGACAGCAAGGGGGAGGATTGGGAAGACAATA
GCAGGCATGCTGGGGATGCGGTGGGCTCTATGGCTTCTGAGGCGGAAAGAACCAGCTGGGGCTCGACTAG
AGCATGGCTACGTAGATAAGTAGCATGGCGGGTTAATCATTAACTACAAGGAACCCCTAGTGATGGAGTT
GGCCACTCCCTCTCTGCGCGCTCGCTCGCTCACTGAGGCCGGGCGACCAAAGGTCGCCCGACGCCCGGGC
GGCCTCAGTGAGCGAGCGAGCGCGCAGAGCTTTTTGCAAAAGCCTAGGCCTCCAAAAAAGCCTCCTCACT
ACTTCTGGAATAGCTCAGAGGCCGAGGCGGCCTCGGCCTCTGCATAAATAAAAAAAATTAGTCAGCCATG
GGGCGGAGAATGGGCGGAACTGGGCGGAGTTAGGGGCGGGATGGGCGGAGTTAGGGGCGGGACTATGGTT
GCTGACTAATTGAGATGCATGCTTTGCATACTTCTGCCTGCTGGGGAGCCTGGGGACTTTCCACACCTGG
TTGCTGACTAATTGAGATGCATGCTTTGCATACTTCTGCCTGCTGGGGAGCCTGGGGACTTTCCACACCC
TAACTGACACACATTCCACAGCTGCATTAATGAATCGGCCAACGCGCGGGGAGAGGCGGTTTGCGTATTG
GGCGCTCTTCCGCTTCCTCGCTCACTGACTCGCTGCGCTCGGTCGTTCGGCTGCGGCGAGCGGTATCAGC
TCACTCAAAGGCGGTAATACGGTTATCCACAGAATCAGGGGATAACGCAGGAAAGAACATGTGAGCAAAA
GGCCAGCAAAAGGCCAGGAACCGTAAAAAGGCCGCGTTGCTGGCGTTTTTCCATAGGCTCCGCCCCCCTG
ACGAGCATCACAAAAATCGACGCTCAAGTCAGAGGTGGCGAAACCCGACAGGACTATAAAGATACCAGGC
GTTTCCCCCTGGAAGCTCCCTCGTGCGCTCTCCTGTTCCGACCCTGCCGCTTACCGGATACCTGTCCGCC
TTTCTCCCTTCGGGAAGCGTGGCGCTTTCTCATAGCTCACGCTGTAGGTATCTCAGTTCGGTGTAGGTCG
TTCGCTCCAAGCTGGGCTGTGTGCACGAACCCCCCGTTCAGCCCGACCGCTGCGCCTTATCCGGTAACTA
TCGTCTTGAGTCCAACCCGGTAAGACACGACTTATCGCCACTGGCAGCAGCCACTGGTAACAGGATTAGC
AGAGCGAGGTATGTAGGCGGTGCTACAGAGTTCTTGAAGTGGTGGCCTAACTACGGCTACACTAGAAGAA
CAGTATTTGGTATCTGCGCTCTGCTGAAGCCAGTTACCTTCGGAAAAAGAGTTGGTAGCTCTTGATCCGG
CAAACAAACCACCGCTGGTAGCGGTGGTTTTTTTGTTTGCAAGCAGCAGATTACGCGCAGAAAAAAAGGA
TCTCAAGAAGATCCTTTGATCTTTTCTACGGGGTCTGACGCTCAGTGGAACGAAAACTCACGTTAAGGGA
TTTTGGTCATGAGATTATCAAAAAGGATCTTCACCTAGATCCTTTTAAATTA
Features (pLannotate 1.2.2; 22 found; start..end, strand, type, name):
     55..915     -  CDS            AmpR: β-lactamase; bla; confers resistance to ampicillin, carbenicillin, and related antibiotics
    916..1020    -  promoter       AmpR promoter: bla
   1115..1150    +  CDS            rop (fragment): Rop protein, which maintains plasmids at low copy number; rop
   1252..1300    +  misc_feature   bom (fragment): basis of mobility region from pBR322
   1301..1580    -  CDS            TcR (fragment): tetracycline efflux protein; tet; confers resistance to tetracycline
   1808..1826    +  promoter       SP6 promoter: promoter for bacteriophage SP6 RNA polymerase
   1845..1976    -  repeat_region  AAV2 ITR (fragment): inverted terminal repeat of adeno-associated virus serotype 2 inverted
   2032..2280    +  enhancer       CMV enhancer (fragment): human cytomegalovirus immediate early enhancer
   2282..2559    +  promoter       chicken β-actin promoter: No description available
   2560..2695    +  intron         hybrid intron (fragment): hybrid between chicken β-actin (CBA) and minute virus of mice (MMV) introns (Gray et al., 2011)
   2784..2914    +  intron         chimeric intron (fragment): chimera between introns from chicken β-actin and rabbit β-globin
   2912..2980    +  CDS            HBB (fragment): HBB_LEPEU - Experimental evidence at protein level: Swiss-Prot protein existence level 1. Involved in oxygen transport from the lung to the various peripheral tissues. From Lepus europaeus (European hare).
   2987..3706    +  CDS            EYFP: enhanced YFP mammalian codon-optimized
   3934..4060    +  ncRNA          3' miR-30a: sequence downstream of the 71-nt precursor of the human miR-30a microRNA (Zeng et al., 2002) miRNA
   4088..4676    +  misc_feature   WPRE: woodchuck hepatitis virus posttranscriptional regulatory element
   4709..4933    +  polyA_signal   bGH poly(A) signal: bovine growth hormone polyadenylation signal
   4937..4958    +  promoter       SV40 promoter (fragment): SV40 enhancer and early promoter
   5019..5110    +  repeat_region  AAV2 ITR (fragment): inverted terminal repeat of adeno-associated virus serotype 2 inverted
   5110..5139    -  repeat_region  AAV2 ITR (fragment): inverted terminal repeat of adeno-associated virus serotype 2 inverted
   5143..5472    -  promoter       SV40 promoter: SV40 enhancer and early promoter
   5479..5535    -  CDS            lacI (fragment): lac repressor; lacI; The lac repressor binds to the lac operator to inhibit transcription in E. coli. This inhibition can be relieved by adding lactose or isopropyl-β-D-thiogalactopyranoside (IPTG).
   5718..6306    -  rep_origin     ori: high-copy-number ColE1/pMB1/pBR322/pUC origin of replication
