[The description below was written by a language model from this plasmid's Addgene catalogue record and pLannotate feature annotations shown in this document.]
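Description:
Luciferase shRNA is an AAV transfer plasmid built on the pAAV-CBA-miR-E backbone for RNA interference in mammalian cells, either by direct transfection or after packaging into recombinant AAV. It is propagated in E. coli as a high-copy plasmid through a ColE1/pUC-type origin with ampicillin selection (AmpR under its own bla promoter). The record lists a recombination-deficient growth strain, a common choice for keeping the AAV2 inverted terminal repeats intact. The backbone outside the ITRs also carries remnants of older cloning vectors (fragments of rop, bom, TcR and lacI, an SP6 promoter and an SV40 promoter) that have no evident role in the payload.

Between the AAV2 ITRs, which are annotated only as fragments, sits a single Pol II expression cassette. A CMV enhancer fragment and chicken β-actin promoter (the CBA promoter), followed by hybrid/chimeric intron sequence, drive an EYFP coding sequence. Downstream of EYFP lies a microRNA-embedded shRNA: the annotation detects the 3' miR-30a flanking region, consistent with the miR-E scaffold named in the backbone, although the 5' flank and the hairpin itself are not annotated in the table. A WPRE and bovine growth hormone polyadenylation signal complete the transcript. Because fluorescent protein and shRNAmir are on the same transcript, YFP marks the cells expressing the hairpin.

The hairpin targets firefly luciferase, a gene absent from mammalian cells (the mouse species field presumably reflects the intended host). That makes it suited to use as a non-targeting control, though the record states its purpose only as a YFP-containing shRNAmir backbone. It was deposited with a study of regulators of tau.
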