Addgene plasmid #225343: Luciferase shRNA
Purpose: shRNAmir backbone for RNA interference, with YFP
Depositing lab: Huda Zoghbi. Depositing organization: Baylor College of Medicine. Publication: Evolutionarily conserved regulators of tau identify targets for new therapies. Kim J, de Haro M, Al-Ramahi I, Garaicoechea LL, Jeong HH, Sonn JY, Tadros B, Liu Z, Botas J, Zoghbi HY. Neuron. 2023 Mar 15;111(6):824-838.e7. doi: 10.1016/j.neuron.2022.12.012. Epub 2023 Jan 6. PubMed 36610398.
Backbone
  Vector backbone: pAAV-CBA-miR-E
  Vector type: Mammalian Expression, AAV, RNAi
Growth in bacteria
  Bacterial resistance: Ampicillin, 100 μg/mL
  Growth temperature: 37°C
  Growth strain: NEB Stable
  Copy number: High Copy
Gene/Insert
  Gene/Insert name: Luciferase shRNA
  gRNA/shRNA sequence: ttaatcagagacttcaggcggt
  Species: M. musculus (mouse)
  Entrez Gene: LOC116160065 (a.k.a. PPYR_00001, LUC1, PpyLuc1, luc, luciferase)
  Promoter: CBA
  Cloning method: Gibson Cloning
Terms and licenses: Academic/Nonprofit Terms; Industry Terms: Not Available to Industry
How to cite: Luciferase shRNA was a gift from Huda Zoghbi (Addgene plasmid # 225343 ; http://n2t.net/addgene:225343 ; RRID:Addgene_225343)
